>Addgene plasmid #220699 | AiP2061 - pAAV-AiE2603m-minBG-SYFP2-WPRE-BGHpA | addgene full sequence | sequence record 462026 | Addgene NGS Result
CCTGCAGGCAGCTGCGCGCTCGCTCGCTCACTGAGGCCGCCCGGGCGTCGGGCGACCTTTGGTCGCCCGG
CCTCAGTGAGCGAGCGAGCGCGCAGAGAGGGAGTGGCCAACTCCATCACTAGGGGTTCCTGCGGCCGCAC
GCGTGATACTTAAGTTAAAATGTTCTGCCCAGAAATCAAAGACATAGAAAGATAATTTTCTGTAAACAAT
GTTTCTTATTGTTTTGGGCCATATTCCAATTTCCAAATGTAGATCTATTGAACAAAGTTTCACATCAATT
CAAATGTAGTATTGAAATGTATTTTCAGTGGCGAAAAGTGAGATATCATCTTACAATGAGCATCATGTTC
ATTCCTAGAAATATCTCAGTGCTGCAGATATTGAGTTCATACTTCTCAGATTCAAAATTACATACCTTTT
ATGAAAATGAGAACTAACTATTCAAACACTATCCCATCTGAGGTCACATCTTGGACTTGAGTCCCAGAAG
CATCTATTCTGGAATCTGGCTGATTCTACTATTTGTTAATAGGGAGACTAAAATAGCAAAAATAAGCCAT
AGGAAAAGAAAATAAAGGAAATACTGTGTCAGCCCATCTAAATGTATTTTCTGTATCATCCCTTGTTTCT
GAAAGCTGAGGCATACAGACTCAGGAATCAATAATCAACATGAATTGCCTTTATTAGACAGAAGTCTGCA
CTATGCAGTGAGAGCAATTTTCCTGATGAAGGTTGTGTACATGGAGCTATATTGTTCCCACAGGGTAAAG
TGATAGGGAAGGTGCCTACTTTGTTTTAAATGACTAAAGTCAAAATAGAGCAAACATAACCGCCGGCGGA
GCTCGGGCTGGGCATAAAAGTCAGGGCAGAGCCATCTATTGCTTACATTTGCTTCTGGGATCCAGATCTT
TCGAAGCTAGCGCTACCGGTCGCCACCATGGTGAGCAAGGGCGAGGAGCTGTTCACCGGGGTGGTGCCCA
TCCTGGTCGAGCTGGACGGCGACGTAAACGGCCACAAGTTCAGCGTGTCCGGCGAGGGCGAGGGCGATGC
CACCTACGGCAAGCTGACCCTGAAGCTGATCTGCACCACCGGCAAGCTGCCCGTGCCCTGGCCCACCCTC
GTGACCACCCTGGGCTACGGCGTGCAGTGCTTCGCCCGCTACCCCGACCACATGAAGCAGCACGACTTCT
TCAAGTCCGCCATGCCCGAAGGCTACGTCCAGGAGCGCACCATCTTCTTCAAGGACGACGGCAACTACAA
GACCCGCGCCGAGGTGAAGTTCGAGGGCGACACCCTGGTGAACCGCATCGAGCTGAAGGGCATCGACTTC
AAGGAGGACGGCAACATCCTGGGGCACAAGCTGGAGTACAACTACAACAGCCACAACGTCTATATCACCG
CCGACAAGCAGAAGAACGGCATCAAGGCCAACTTCAAGATCCGCCACAACATCGAGGACGGCGGCGTGCA
GCTCGCCGACCACTACCAGCAGAACACCCCCATCGGCGACGGCCCCGTGCTGCTGCCCGACAACCACTAC
CTGAGCTACCAGTCCAAGCTGAGCAAAGACCCCAACGAGAAGCGCGATCACATGGTCCTGCTGGAGTTCG
TGACCGCCGCCGGGATCACTCTCGGCATGGACGAGCTGTACAAGTAAGTCGACGGCGCGCCGCGGCCGCG
AATTCGATATCATAATCAACCTCTGGATTACAAAATTTGTGAAAGATTGACTGGTATTCTTAACTATGTT
GCTCCTTTTACGCTATGTGGATACGCTGCTTTAATGCCTTTGTATCATGCTATTGCTTCCCGTATGGCTT
TCATTTTCTCCTCCTTGTATAAATCCTGGTTAGTTCTTGCCACGGCGGAACTCATCGCCGCCTGCCTTGC
CCGCTGCTGGACAGGGGCTCGGCTGTTGGGCACTGACAATTCCGTGGCTCGAGAGATCTTCGACTGTGCC
TTCTAGTTGCCAGCCATCTGTTGTTTGCCCCTCCCCCGTGCCTTCCTTGACCCTGGAAGGTGCCACTCCC
ACTGTCCTTTCCTAATAAAATGAGGAAATTGCATCGCATTGTCTGAGTAGGTGTCATTCTATTCTGGGGG
GTGGGGTGGGGCAGGACAGCAAGGGGGAGGATTGGGAAGACAATAGCAGGCATGAGATCTCACGTGCGGA
CCGAGCGGCCGCAGGAACCCCTAGTGATGGAGTTGGCCACTCCCTCTCTGCGCGCTCGCTCGCTCACTGA
GGCCGGGCGACCAAAGGTCGCCCGACGCCCGGGCTTTGCCCGGGCGGCCTCAGTGAGCGAGCGAGCGCGC
AGCTGCCTGCAGGGGCGCCTGATGCGGTATTTTCTCCTTACGCATCTGTGCGGTATTTCACACCGCATA
[95 nt withheld, positions 2380-2474]
T
[46 nt withheld, positions 2476-2521]
C
[141 nt withheld, positions 2523-2663]
CCTTTGACGTTGGAGTCCACGTTCTTT
[37 nt withheld, positions 2691-2727]
ACTCTATCTCGGGCTATTCTTTTGATTTATAAGGGATTTTGCCGATTTCGGTCTATTGGTTAAAAAATGA
GCTGATTTAACAAAAATTTAACGCGAATTTTAACAAAATATTAACGTTTACAATTTTATGGTGCACTCTC
AGTACAATCTGCTCTGATGCCGCATAGTTAAGCCAGCCCCGACACCCGCCAACACCCGCTGACGCGCCCT
GACGGGCTTGTCTGCTCCCGGCATCCGCTTACAGACAAGCTGTGACCGTCTCCGGGAGCTGCATGTGTCA
GAGGTTTTCACCGTCATCACCGAAACGCGCGAGACGAAAGGGCCTCGTGATACGCCTATTTTTATAGGTT
AATGTCATGATAATAATGGTTTCTTAGACGTCAGGTGGCACTTTTCGGGGAAATGTGCGCGGAACCCCTA
TTTGTTTATTTTTCTAAATACATTCAAATATGTATCCGCTCATGAGACAATAACCCTGATAAATGCTTCA
ATAATATTGAAAAAGGAAGAGTATGAGTATTCAACATTTCCGTGTCGCCCTTATTCCCTTTTTTGCGGCA
TTTTGCCTTCCTGTTTTTGCTCACCCAGAAACGCTGGTGAAAGTAAAAGATGCTGAAGATCAGTTGGGTG
CACGAGTGGGTTACATCGAACTGGATCTCAACAGCGGTAAGATCCTTGAGAGTTTTCGCCCCGAAGAACG
TTTTCCAATGATGAGCACTTTTAAAGTTCTGCTATGTGGCGCGGTATTATCCCGTATTGACGCCGGGCAA
GAGCAACTCGGTCGCCGCATACACTATTCTCAGAATGACTTGGTTGAGTACTCACCAGTCACAGAAAAGC
ATCTTACGGATGGCATGACAGTAAGAGAATTATGCAGTGCTGCCATAACCATGAGTGATAACACTGCGGC
CAACTTACTTCTGACAACGATCGGAGGACCGAAGGAGCTAACCGCTTTTTTGCACAACATGGGGGATCAT
GTAACTCGCCTTGATCGTTGGGAACCGGAGCTGAATGAAGCCATACCAAACGACGAGCGTGACACCACGA
TGCCTGTAGCAATGGCAACAACGTTGCGCAAACTATTAACTGGCGAACTACTTACTCTAGCTTCCCGGCA
ACAATTAATAGACTGGATGGAGGCGGATAAAGTTGCAGGACCACTTCTGCGCTCGGCCCTTCCGGCTGGC
TGGTTTATTGCTGATAAATCTGGAGCCGGTGAGCGTGGGTCTCGCGGTATCATTGCAGCACTGGGGCCAG
ATGGTAAGCCCTCCCGTATCGTAGTTATCTACACGACGGGGAGTCAGGCAACTATGGATGAACGAAATAG
ACAGATCGCTGAGATAGGTGCCTCACTGATTAAGCATTGGTAACTGTCAGACCAAGTTTACTCATATATA
CTTTAGATTGATTTAAAACTTCATTTTTAATTTAAAAGGATCTAGGTGAAGATCCTTTTTGATAATCTCA
TGACCAAAATCCCTTAACGTGAGTTTTCGTTCCACTGAGCGTCAGACCCCGTAGAAAAGATCAAAGGATC
TTCTTGAGATCCTTTTTTTCTGCGCGTAATCTGCTGCTTGCAAACAAAAAAACCACCGCTACCAGCGGTG
GTTTGTTTGCCGGATCAAGAGCTACCAACTCTTTTTCCGAAGGTAACTGGCTTCAGCAGAGCGCAGATAC
CAAATACTGTTCTTCTAGTGTAGCCGTAGTTAGGCCACCACTTCAAGAACTCTGTAGCACCGCCTACATA
CCTCGCTCTGCTAATCCTGTTACCAGTGGCTGCTGCCAGTGGCGATAAGTCGTGTCTTACCGGGTTGGAC
TCAAGACGATAGTTACCGGATAAGGCGCAGCGGTCGGGCTGAACGGGGGGTTCGTGCACACAGCCCAGCT
TGGAGCGAACGACCTACACCGAACTGAGATACCTACAGCGTGAGCTATGAGAAAGCGCCACGCTTCCCGA
AGGGAGAAAGGCGGACAGGTATCCGGTAAGCGGCAGGGTCGGAACAGGAGAGCGCACGAGGGAGCTTCCA
GGGGGAAACGCCTGGTATCTTTATAGTCCTGTCGGGTTTCGCCACCTCTGACTTGAGCGTCGATTTTTGT
GATGCTCGTCAGGGGGGCGGAGCCTATGGAAAAACGCCAGCAACGCGGCCTTTTTACGGTTCCTGGCCTT
TTGCTGGCCTTTTGCTCACATGT
Features (pLannotate 1.2.2; 14 found; start..end, strand, type, name):
     12..39      +  repeat_region  AAV2 ITR (fragment): inverted terminal repeat of adeno-associated virus serotype 2 inverted
     68..95      +  repeat_region  AAV2 ITR (fragment): inverted terminal repeat of adeno-associated virus serotype 2 inverted
    938..1654    +  CDS            SYFP2: SYFP2 is a basic (constitutively fluorescent) yellow fluorescent protein published in 2006, derived from Aequorea victoria. It is reported to be a very rapidly-maturing monomer with moderate acid sensitivity.
   1694..1851    +  misc_feature   WPRE (fragment): woodchuck hepatitis virus posttranscriptional regulatory element
   1857..1937    +  misc_feature   WPRE (fragment): woodchuck hepatitis virus posttranscriptional regulatory element
   1954..2065    +  polyA_signal   bGH poly(A) signal: bovine growth hormone polyadenylation signal
   2183..2323    +  repeat_region  AAV2 ITR: inverted terminal repeat of adeno-associated virus serotype 2 inverted
   2328..2379    -  misc_feature   bom (fragment): basis of mobility region from pBR322
   2398..2853    +  rep_origin     f1 ori (sequence partly withheld): f1 bacteriophage origin of replication; arrow indicates direction of (+) strand synthesis
   2854..2903    -  misc_feature   bom (fragment): basis of mobility region from pBR322
   3005..3040    -  CDS            rop (fragment): Rop protein, which maintains plasmids at low copy number; rop
   3135..3239    +  promoter       AmpR promoter: bla
   3240..4100    +  CDS            AmpR: β-lactamase; bla; confers resistance to ampicillin, carbenicillin, and related antibiotics
   4271..4859    +  rep_origin     ori: high-copy-number ColE1/pMB1/pBR322/pUC origin of replication
