[The description below was written by a language model from this plasmid's Addgene catalogue record and pLannotate feature annotations shown in this document.]
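Description:
AiP2061 - pAAV-AiE2603m-minBG-SYFP2-WPRE-BGHpA is an adeno-associated virus transfer plasmid built on a pAAV2 backbone and intended for packaging into recombinant AAV for reporter expression in the brain. It is maintained in bacteria as a high-copy plasmid through a ColE1/pUC-type origin and selected with ampicillin via the β-lactamase gene and its own promoter. An f1 phage origin is also present, along with short remnants of pBR322 bom and rop sequences that are backbone vestiges. A recombination-reduced growth strain is recorded, in keeping with the instability of ITR repeats.

The expression cassette lies between AAV2 inverted terminal repeats, which provide the cis signals for genome replication and encapsidation. The right ITR is annotated in full, while the left one is detected only as two short fragments. Downstream of the left ITR, the enhancer AiE2603m is paired with minBG, recorded as the promoter and, by its name, a minimal beta-globin promoter. Neither element is annotated in the feature table, but both presumably occupy the unannotated stretch ahead of the coding sequence. A minimal promoter of this kind has little activity alone, so expression depends on the cell-type specificity of the enhancer. The cassette drives SYFP2, a rapidly maturing monomeric yellow fluorescent protein derived from Aequorea victoria. This is followed by a WPRE, detected as two fragments and so possibly a shortened form, which enhances transcript stability and expression, and then a bovine growth hormone polyadenylation signal. The depositor notes that MluI and SgrAI cloning sites are retained.

The construct belongs to a collection of enhancer AAVs for genetic access to cortical cell types and serves to label enhancer-defined populations of brain cells. The record does not state which populations AiE2603m targets.
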