Addgene plasmid #220699: AiP2061 - pAAV-AiE2603m-minBG-SYFP2-WPRE-BGHpA
Purpose: AiE2603m is an enhancer sequence, designed to drive AAV-mediated transgene expression in specific populations of brain cells
Depositing lab: Allen Institute for Brain Science & Bosiljka Tasic. Depositing organization: Allen Institute. Publication: A suite of enhancer AAVs and transgenic mouse lines for genetic access to cortical cell types. Ben-Simon Y, Hooper M, Narayan S, Daigle TL, Dwivedi D, Way SW, Oster A, Stafford DA, Mich JK, Taormina MJ, Martinez RA, Opitz-Araya X, Roth JR, Alexander JR, Allen S, Amster A, Arbuckle J, Ayala A, Baker PM, Bakken TE, Barcelli T, Barta S, Bendrick J, Bertagnolli D, Bielstein C, Bishwakarma P, Bowlus J, Boyer G, Brouner K, Casian B, Casper T, Chakka AB, Chakrabarty R, Chance RK, Chavan S, Clark M, Colbert K, Collman F, Daniel S, Departee M, DiValentin P, Donadio N, Dotson N, Egdorf T, Fliss T, Gabitto M, Garcia J, Gary A, Gasperini M, Gloe J, Goldy J, Gore BB, Graybuck L, Greisman N, Haeseleer F, Halterman C, Haradon Z, Hastings SD, Helback O, Ho W, Hockemeyer D, Huang C, Huff S, Hunker A, Johansen N, Jones D, Juneau Z, Kalmbach B, Kannan M, Khem S, Kussick E, Kutsal R, Larsen R, Lee C, Lee AY, Leibly M, Lenz GH, Li S, Liang E, Lusk N, Madigan Z, Malloy J, Malone J, McCue R, Melchor J, Mollenkopf T, Moosman S, Morin E, Newman D, Ng L, Ngo K, Omstead V, Otto S, Oyama A, Pena N, Pham T, Phillips E, Pom CA, Potekhina L, Ransford S, Ray PL, Rette D, Reynoldson C, Rimorin C, Rocha D, Ruiz A, Sanchez REA, Sawyer L, Sedeno-Cortes A, Sevigny JP, Shapovalova N, Shepard N, Shulga L, Sigler AR, Siverts L, Soliman S, Somasundaram S, Staats B, Stewart K, Szelenyi E, Tieu M, Trader C, Tran A, van Velthoven CTJ, Walker M, Wang Y, Weed N, Wirthlin M, Wood T, Wynalda B, Yao Z, Zhou T, Ariza J, Dee N, Reding M, Ronellenfitch K, Mufti S, Sunkin SM, Smith KA, Esposito L, Waters J, Thyagarajan B, Yao S, Lein ES, Zeng H, Levi BP, Ngai J, Ting JT, Tasic B. Cell. 2025 May 16:S0092-8674(25)00513-6. doi: 10.1016/j.cell.2025.05.002. PubMed 40403729.
Backbone
  Vector backbone: pAAV2
  Vector type: AAV
Growth in bacteria
  Bacterial resistance: Ampicillin, 100 μg/mL
  Growth temperature: 37°C
  Growth strain: NEB Stable
  Copy number: High Copy
Gene/Insert
  Gene/Insert name: SYFP2
  Species: Synthetic
  Promoter: minBG
  Cloning method: Gibson Cloning
Terms and licenses: Academic/Nonprofit Terms; Industry Terms: Not Available to Industry
Depositor comments: 5' Cloning Site: MluI (not destroyed), 3' Cloning Site: SgrAI (not destroyed). Please visit https://doi.org/10.1101/2024.06.10.597244 for bioRxiv preprint.
How to cite: AiP2061 - pAAV-AiE2603m-minBG-SYFP2-WPRE-BGHpA was a gift from Allen Institute for Brain Science & Bosiljka Tasic (Addgene plasmid # 220699 ; http://n2t.net/addgene:220699 ; RRID:Addgene_220699)
